Addgene plasmid #228310: pMT1348
Purpose: 2,4-Diacetylphloroglucinol (DAPG)-regulatable EGFP expression
Depositing lab: Jun Ishii. Depositing organization: Kobe University. Publication: Designing strong inducible synthetic promoters in yeasts. Tominaga M, Shima Y, Nozaki K, Ito Y, Someda M, Shoya Y, Hashii N, Obata C, Matsumoto-Kitano M, Suematsu K, Matsukawa T, Hosoya K, Hashiba N, Kondo A, Ishii J. Nat Commun. 2024 Dec 19;15(1):10653. doi: 10.1038/s41467-024-54865-z. PubMed 39702268.
Backbone
  Vector backbone: pUC19
  Vector type: Yeast Expression, Synthetic Biology
  Selectable markers: Hygromycin
Growth in bacteria
  Bacterial resistance: Ampicillin, 100 μg/mL
  Growth temperature: 37°C
  Growth strain: DH5alpha
  Copy number: High Copy
Gene/Insert
  Gene/Insert name: EGFP
  Species: Synthetic; Aequorea victoria
  Promoter: 2,4-Diacetylphloroglucinol-regulatable synthetic promoter (KpPhl1.14)
  Cloning method: Ligation Independent Cloning
Terms and licenses: Academic/Nonprofit Terms; Industry Terms: Not Available to Industry
How to cite: pMT1348 was a gift from Jun Ishii (Addgene plasmid # 228310 ; http://n2t.net/addgene:228310 ; RRID:Addgene_228310)
