[The description below was written by a language model from this plasmid's Addgene catalogue record and pLannotate feature annotations shown in this document.]
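Description:
pMT1348 is a 7.1 kb yeast expression and synthetic-biology plasmid built on a pUC19 backbone. It carries an EGFP reporter under a 2,4-diacetylphloroglucinol (DAPG)-regulatable synthetic promoter designated KpPhl1.14. In E. coli it is maintained at high copy from the ColE1/pUC origin and selected with ampicillin through the bla gene and its native promoter. Remnants of the pUC lac region (CAP site, lac promoter and operator, lacZα and multiple-cloning-site fragments) remain from the parent vector.

The reporter unit consists of the EGFP coding sequence followed by a short piece of the AOX1 gene and the AOX1 transcription terminator from Komagataella phaffii (Pichia pastoris). The synthetic promoter is not annotated in the feature table; it presumably lies in the unannotated stretch just upstream of EGFP. The "Kp" prefix and the AOX1 terminator suggest K. phaffii as the intended host, although the record does not name the host species. Yeast selection is by hygromycin, provided by the hph phosphotransferase gene placed between a TEF1 promoter fragment and a CYC1 terminator fragment.

The plasmid also carries a full-length ARG4 (argininosuccinate lyase) sequence matched to S. cerevisiae, with a small piece of the neighbouring DED81 gene. No yeast replication origin or centromere is annotated, so this region may serve as a homology arm for chromosomal integration or as an auxotrophic marker; the record does not state its role. No DAPG-responsive regulator (such as a PhlF-type protein) is annotated either, so that component is presumably supplied by the host strain or a separate construct. The plasmid serves as a fluorescent readout for characterising the strength and inducibility of this DAPG-controlled synthetic yeast promoter.
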