Features (pLannotate 1.2.2; 21 found; start..end, strand, type, name):
     96..200     +  promoter       AmpR promoter: bla
    201..1061    +  CDS            AmpR: β-lactamase; bla; confers resistance to ampicillin, carbenicillin, and related antibiotics
   1232..1820    +  rep_origin     ori: high-copy-number ColE1/pMB1/pBR322/pUC origin of replication
   2003..2095    +  CDS            lacI (fragment): lac repressor; lacI; The lac repressor binds to the lac operator to inhibit transcription in E. coli. This inhibition can be relieved by adding lactose or isopropyl-β-D-thiogalactopyranoside (IPTG).
   2108..2129    +  protein_bind   CAP binding site: CAP binding activates transcription in the presence of cAMP. E. coli catabolite activator protein
   2144..2174    +  promoter       lac promoter: promoter for the E. coli lac operon
   2182..2198    +  protein_bind   lac operator: The lac repressor binds to the lac operator to inhibit transcription in E. coli. This inhibition can be relieved by adding lactose or isopropyl-β-D-thiogalactopyranoside (IPTG). lac repressor encoded by lacI
   2243..2311    +  CDS            DED81 (fragment): SYNC_SACPA - Protein inferred from homology: Swiss-Prot protein existence level 3. From Saccharomyces paradoxus (Yeast) (Saccharomyces douglasii).
   2503..3867    +  CDS            ARG4: ARLY_YEAST - Experimental evidence at protein level: Swiss-Prot protein existence level 1. From Saccharomyces cerevisiae (strain ATCC 204508 / S288c) (Baker's yeast).
   3877..3900    -  misc_feature   MCS (fragment): pUC18/19 multiple cloning site
   4049..4765    +  CDS            EGFP: EGFP is a basic (constitutively fluorescent) green fluorescent protein published in 1996, derived from Aequorea victoria. It is reported to be a rapidly-maturing weak dimer with moderate acid sensitivity.
   4774..4839    +  CDS            AOX1 (fragment): ALOX1_KOMPC - Experimental evidence at protein level: Swiss-Prot protein existence level 1. Major isoform of alcohol oxidase, which catalyzes the oxidation of methanol to formaldehyde and hydrogen peroxide, the first step in the methanol utilization pathway of methylotrophic yeasts. From Komagataella phaffii (strain ATCC 76273 / CBS 7435 / CECT 11047 / NRRL Y-11430 / Wegner 21-1) (Yeast) (Pichia pastoris).
   4843..5089    +  terminator     AOX1 terminator: Pichia pastoris AOX1; transcription terminator for AOX1
   5110..5135    -  misc_feature   MCS (fragment): pUC18/19 multiple cloning site
   5134..5472    +  promoter       TEF1 promoter (fragment): S. cerevisiae TEF1; promoter for EF-1α
   5486..6508    +  CDS            hph: KHYB_ECOLX - Experimental evidence at protein level: Swiss-Prot protein existence level 1. The aminoglycoside phosphotransferases achieve inactivation of their antibiotic substrates by phosphorylation. Only phosphorylates hygromycin and closely related compounds such as demethyl analogs and destomycin. From Escherichia coli.
   6523..6636    +  terminator     CYC1 terminator (fragment): S. cerevisiae CYC1; transcription terminator for CYC1
   6639..6696    -  CDS            lacI (fragment): lac repressor; lacI; The lac repressor binds to the lac operator to inhibit transcription in E. coli. This inhibition can be relieved by adding lactose or isopropyl-β-D-thiogalactopyranoside (IPTG).
   6714..6871    +  CDS            lacZα (fragment): LacZα fragment of β-galactosidase; lacZ fragment
   6877..6976    -  misc_feature   bom (fragment): basis of mobility region from pBR322
   7078..1       -  CDS            rop (fragment) (across the origin): Rop protein, which maintains plasmids at low copy number; rop
>Addgene plasmid #228310 | pMT1348 | addgene full sequence | sequence record 457105 | Addgene NGS Result
GACGAAAGGGCCTCGTGATACGCCTATTTTTATAGGTTAATGTCATGATAATAATGGTTTCTTAGACGTC
AGGTGGCACTTTTCGGGGAAATGTGCGCGGAACCCCTATTTGTTTATTTTTCTAAATACATTCAAATATG
TATCCGCTCATGAGACAATAACCCTGATAAATGCTTCAATAATATTGAAAAAGGAAGAGTATGAGTATTC
AACATTTCCGTGTCGCCCTTATTCCCTTTTTTGCGGCATTTTGCCTTCCTGTTTTTGCTCACCCAGAAAC
GCTGGTGAAAGTAAAAGATGCTGAAGATCAGTTGGGTGCACGAGTGGGTTACATCGAACTGGATCTCAAC
AGCGGTAAGATCCTTGAGAGTTTTCGCCCCGAAGAACGTTTTCCAATGATGAGCACTTTTAAAGTTCTGC
TATGTGGCGCGGTATTATCCCGTATTGACGCCGGGCAAGAGCAACTCGGTCGCCGCATACACTATTCTCA
GAATGACTTGGTTGAGTACTCACCAGTCACAGAAAAGCATCTTACGGATGGCATGACAGTAAGAGAATTA
TGCAGTGCTGCCATAACCATGAGTGATAACACTGCGGCCAACTTACTTCTGACAACGATCGGAGGACCGA
AGGAGCTAACCGCTTTTTTGCACAACATGGGGGATCATGTAACTCGCCTTGATCGTTGGGAACCGGAGCT
GAATGAAGCCATACCAAACGACGAGCGTGACACCACGATGCCTGTAGCAATGGCAACAACGTTGCGCAAA
CTATTAACTGGCGAACTACTTACTCTAGCTTCCCGGCAACAATTAATAGACTGGATGGAGGCGGATAAAG
TTGCAGGACCACTTCTGCGCTCGGCCCTTCCGGCTGGCTGGTTTATTGCTGATAAATCTGGAGCCGGTGA
GCGTGGGTCTCGCGGTATCATTGCAGCACTGGGGCCAGATGGTAAGCCCTCCCGTATCGTAGTTATCTAC
ACGACGGGGAGTCAGGCAACTATGGATGAACGAAATAGACAGATCGCTGAGATAGGTGCCTCACTGATTA
AGCATTGGTAACTGTCAGACCAAGTTTACTCATATATACTTTAGATTGATTTAAAACTTCATTTTTAATT
TAAAAGGATCTAGGTGAAGATCCTTTTTGATAATCTCATGACCAAAATCCCTTAACGTGAGTTTTCGTTC
CACTGAGCGTCAGACCCCGTAGAAAAGATCAAAGGATCTTCTTGAGATCCTTTTTTTCTGCGCGTAATCT
GCTGCTTGCAAACAAAAAAACCACCGCTACCAGCGGTGGTTTGTTTGCCGGATCAAGAGCTACCAACTCT
TTTTCCGAAGGTAACTGGCTTCAGCAGAGCGCAGATACCAAATACTGTTCTTCTAGTGTAGCCGTAGTTA
GGCCACCACTTCAAGAACTCTGTAGCACCGCCTACATACCTCGCTCTGCTAATCCTGTTACCAGTGGCTG
CTGCCAGTGGCGATAAGTCGTGTCTTACCGGGTTGGACTCAAGACGATAGTTACCGGATAAGGCGCAGCG
GTCGGGCTGAACGGGGGGTTCGTGCACACAGCCCAGCTTGGAGCGAACGACCTACACCGAACTGAGATAC
CTACAGCGTGAGCTATGAGAAAGCGCCACGCTTCCCGAAGGGAGAAAGGCGGACAGGTATCCGGTAAGCG
GCAGGGTCGGAACAGGAGAGCGCACGAGGGAGCTTCCAGGGGGAAACGCCTGGTATCTTTATAGTCCTGT
CGGGTTTCGCCACCTCTGACTTGAGCGTCGATTTTTGTGATGCTCGTCAGGGGGGCGGAGCCTATGGAAA
AACGCCAGCAACGCGGCCTTTTTACGGTTCCTGGCCTTTTGCTGGCCTTTTGCTCACATGTTCTTTCCTG
CGTTATCCCCTGATTCTGTGGATAACCGTATTACCGCCTTTGAGTGAGCTGATACCGCTCGCCGCAGCCG
AACGACCGAGCGCAGCGAGTCAGTGAGCGAGGAAGCGGAAGAGCGCCCAATACGCAAACCGCCTCTCCCC
GCGCGTTGGCCGATTCATTAATGCAGCTGGCACGACAGGTTTCCCGACTGGAAAGCGGGCAGTGAGCGCA
ACGCAATTAATGTGAGTTAGCTCACTCATTAGGCACCCCAGGCTTTACACTTTATGCTTCCGGCTCGTAT
GTTGTGTGGAATTGTGAGCGGATAACAATTTCACACAGGAAACAGCTATGACCATGATTACGCCGCTAGC
CATGGTTGTGCGACAGATTCACTGTGAAAGACTGTTCATTATACCCACGTTTCACTGGGAGATGTAAGCC
TTAGGTGTTTTACCCTGATTAGATAATACAATAACCAACAGAAATACGAGAATCTAAACTAATTTCGATG
ATTCATTTTTCTTTTTACCGCGCTGCCTCTTTTGGCAATTCTTTCACCTATATTCTACCTTCTCTTTCCT
TTTGTTCTAAACTTATTACCAGCTATCTATGTCGAATCAAGAAGAAGGACTTAAACTGTGGGGTGGCAGG
TTTACTGGGGCTACTGACCCCTTGATGGATTTGTATAACGCTTCCTTACCTTACGACAAGAAAATGTACA
AGGTGGATTTAGAAGGAACAAAAGTTTACACTGAGGGCCTGGAGAAAATTAATTTGCTAACTAAAGACGA
ACTAAGTGAGATTCATCGTGGTCTCAAATTGATTGAAGCAGAGTGGGCAGAAGGGAAGTTTGTTGAGAAG
CCAGGGGATGAGGATATTCACACTGCTAATGAACGTCGCTTGGGTGAGTTGATTGGTCGTGGAATCTCTG
GTAAGGTTCATACCGGAAGGTCTAGAAATGATCAAGTTGCCACTGATATGCGGTTGTATGTCAGAGACAA
TCTAACTCAGTTGGCTGACTATCTGAAGCAGTTCATTCAAGTAATCATCAAGAGAGCTGAACAGGAAATA
GACGTCTTGATGCCCGGTTATACTCACTTGCAAAGAGCTCAACCAATCAGATGGTCTCACTGGTTGAGCA
TGTATGCTACCTATTTCACTGAAGATTATGAGAGACTGAATCAAATCGTTAAAAGGTTGAACAAATCCCC
ATTGGGAGCTGGAGCTTTGGCTGGTCATCCTTATGGAATTGATCGTGAATACATTGCTGAGAGATTAGGG
TTTGATTCTGTTATTGGTAATTCTTTGGCCGCTGTTTCAGACAGAGATTTTGTAGTCGAAACCATGTTCT
GGTCTTCGTTGTTTATGAATCATATTTCTCGATTCTCAGAAGATTTGATCATTTACTCCACTGGAGAGTT
TGGATTTATCAAGTTGGCAGATGCTTATTCTACTGGATCTTCTCTGATGCCTCAAAAAAAAAACCCAGAC
TCTTTGGAGTTATTGAGGGGTAAATCTGGTAGATGTTTTGGGGCCTTGGCTGGTTTCCTCATGTCTATTA
AGTCCATTCCGTCAACCTATAACAAAGATATGCAAGAGGATAAGGAGCCTTTATTTGATACTCTAATCAC
TGTAGAGCACTCGATTTTGATAGCATCCGGTGTAGTTTCTACCTTGAACATTGATGCCGAACGAATGAAG
AATGCTCTAACTATGGATATGCTGGCTACAGATCTTGCCGACTATTTAGTTAGAAGGGGAGTTCCATTCA
GAGAAACTCACCACATTTCTGGTGAATGTGTCAGACAAGCCGAGGAGTTGAACCTTTCTGGTATTGATCA
GTTGTCCCTCGAACAATTGAAATCCATTGACTCCCGTTTTGAGGCTGATGTGGCTTCAACGTTTGACTTT
GAAGCCAGTGTTGAAAAAAGAACTGCCACCGGAGGAACTTCTAAGACTGCTGTTTTAAAGCAATTGGATG
CACTGAATGAAAAGCTAGAGTCTTGACTGCAGGTCGACTCTAGAGGATCCATGATACGAAACGTACCGTA
TCGTTAAGGTATGCCTGATATATAAATCCCAGATGATCTGCTTTTGAAACTATTTTCAGTATCTTGATTC
GTTTACTTACAAACAACTATTGTTGATTTTATCTGGAGAATAATCGAACAAAACTAGTATGGTTTCTAAG
GGTGAAGAGTTGTTCACTGGTGTTGTTCCAATCTTGGTTGAGTTGGACGGTGACGTTAACGGACACAAGT
TCTCTGTTTCTGGTGAAGGTGAGGGTGACGCTACTTACGGAAAGTTGACTTTGAAGTTCATCTGTACTAC
TGGTAAGTTGCCAGTTCCATGGCCAACTTTGGTTACTACTTTGACTTACGGTGTTCAGTGTTTCTCCAGA
TACCCAGACCACATGAAGCAGCACGATTTCTTCAAGTCTGCTATGCCAGAGGGTTACGTTCAAGAGAGAA
CTATCTTCTTCAAGGACGACGGTAACTACAAGACTAGAGCTGAGGTTAAGTTCGAGGGTGACACATTGGT
TAACAGAATCGAGTTGAAGGGTATCGACTTCAAAGAGGACGGAAACATCTTGGGTCACAAGTTGGAGTAC
AACTACAACTCCCACAACGTTTACATCATGGCTGACAAGCAGAAGAACGGTATCAAGGTTAACTTCAAGA
TCAGACACAACATCGAGGACGGTTCCGTTCAATTGGCTGACCACTACCAACAGAACACTCCAATTGGTGA
CGGTCCAGTTTTGTTGCCAGACAACCACTACTTGTCCACTCAATCCGCTTTGTCCAAGGACCCAAACGAG
AAGAGAGATCACATGGTTTTGTTGGAGTTCGTTACTGCTGCTGGTATCACTTTGGGTATGGACGAGTTGT
ACAAGTAACTCGAGCCTTAGACATGACTGTTCCTCAGTTCAAGTTGGGCACTTACGAGAAGACCGGTCTT
GCTAGATTCTAATCAAGAGGATGTCAGAATGCCATTTGCCTGAGAGATGCAGGCTTCATTTTTGATACTT
TTTTATTTGTAACCTATATAGTATAGGATTTTTTTTGTCATTTTGTTTCTTCTCGTACGAGCTTGCTCCT
GATCAGCCTATCTCGCAGCTGATGAATATCTTGTGGTAGGGGTTTGGGAAAATCATTCGAGTTTGATGTT
TTTCTTGGTATTTCCCACTCCTCTTCAGAGTACAGAAGATTAAGTGAGACGTTCGTTTGTGCAAGCTTAG
ATCCCCGGGTACCGAGCTCGAATTCGCCGTACCACTTCAAAACACCCAAGCACAGCATACTAAATTTCCC
CTCTTTCTTCCTCTAGGGTGTCGTTAATTACCCGTACTAAAGGTTTGGAAAAGAAAAAAGAGACCGCCTC
GTTTCTTTTTCTTCGTCGAAAAAGGCAATAAAAATTTTTATCACGTTTCTTTTTCTTGAAAATTTTTTTT
TTTGATTTTTTTCTCTTTCGATGACCTCCCATTGATATTTAAGTTAATAAACGGTCTTCAATTTCTCAAG
TTTCAGTTTCATTTTTCTTGTTCTATTACAACTTTTTTTACTTCTTGCTCATTAGAAAGAAAGCATAGCA
ATCTAATCTAAGTTTTAATTACAAAATGAAGAAGCCAGAGTTGACTGCTACTTCCGTTGAGAAGTTCTTG
ATCGAGAAGTTCGACTCCGTTTCCGACTTGATGCAATTGTCTGAAGGTGAAGAGTCCAGAGCTTTCTCCT
TTGACGTTGGTGGTAGAGGTTACGTTTTGAGAGTTAATTCCTGTGCTGACGGTTTCTACAAGGACAGATA
CGTTTACAGACACTTCGCTTCCGCTGCTTTGCCAATTCCAGAGGTTTTGGACATTGGTGAGTTCTCCGAG
TCCTTGACTTACTGTATCTCCAGAAGAGCTCAGGGAGTTACATTGCAAGACTTGCCAGAAACTGAGTTGC
CAGCTGTTTTGCAACCAGTTGCTGAAGCTATGGACGCTATTGCTGCTGCTGACTTGTCTCAAACTTCTGG
TTTTGGTCCATTCGGTCCACAGGGTATTGGTCAGTACACTACTTGGAGAGACTTCATCTGTGCTATCGCT
GACCCACATGTTTACCACTGGCAAACTGTTATGGACGATACTGTTTCCGCTTCCGTTGCTCAGGCTTTGG
ACGAATTGATGTTGTGGGCTGAAGATTGTCCTGAGGTTAGACATTTGGTTCACGCTGACTTCGGTTCCAA
CAACGTTTTGACTGACAACGGTAGAATCACTGCTGTTATCGACTGGTCCGAAGCTATGTTCGGTGACTCT
CAATACGAGGTTGCTAACATCTTCTTTTGGAGACCATGGTTGGCTTGTATGGAACAGCAGACTAGATACT
TCGAGAGAAGACACCCAGAATTGGCTGGTTCCCCAAGATTGAGAGCTTACATGTTGAGAATCGGTTTGGA
CCAGTTGTACCAGTCCTTGGTTGATGGTAACTTCGATGATGCTGCTTGGGCTCAAGGTAGATGTGACGCT
ATCGTTAGATCCGGTGCTGGTACTGTTGGTAGAACTCAGATTGCTAGAAGATCCGCTGCTGTTTGGACTG
ACGGTTGTGTTGAAGTTTTGGCTGACTCCGGTAACAGAAGACCATCCACTAGACCAAGAGCTAAAGAGGT
TGGTAGAGTTTAAGTATTAAGAACGTTATTTATATTTCAAATTTTTCTTTTTTTTCTCTACAGACGCTGT
ACGCATGTAACATTATACTGAAAACCTTGCTTGAGAAGGTTTTGGGACGCTCGAAGATCCAGCTGCATTA
ATGAATCGGCCAACGCGCGGGGAGAGGCGGTTTGCGTATTGGGCGCTCTTCCGCTTCCTCGGAATTCACT
GGCCGTCGTTTTACAACGTCGTGACTGGGAAAACCCTGGCGTTACCCAACTTAATCGCCTTGCAGCACAT
CCCCCTTTCGCCAGCTGGCGTAATAGCGAAGAGGCCCGCACCGATCGCCCTTCCCAACAGTTGCGCAGCC
TGAATGGCGAATGGCGCCTGATGCGGTATTTTCTCCTTACGCATCTGTGCGGTATTTCACACCGCATATG
GTGCACTCTCAGTACAATCTGCTCTGATGCCGCATAGTTAAGCCAGCCCCGACACCCGCCAACACCCGCT
GACGCGCCCTGACGGGCTTGTCTGCTCCCGGCATCCGCTTACAGACAAGCTGTGACCGTCTCCGGGAGCT
GCATGTGTCAGAGGTTTTCACCGTCATCACCGAAACGCGCGA
